>Addgene plasmid #26994 | Psicheck2 PTPRN2 full length 3'UTR | addgene partial sequence | sequence record 33219 | 26994 with psiCHECK2-R
ATAAAGATATTTTATTGCGGCCAGCGGCCGCAATCAGAAGTTTAATATGACACAATTAAATATATTTGTA
TATCTCACACCGGAGGTTTCTCTTCAAACATAAGGAGTTAGAAATTACAAGTAGGCATATGCTTCCTATA
TTCAGATAAATTCATTTCGATTAATTAAATTCCAGATAGAGAGAAGTAATTTTGGAAAAGAAATGATAGC
TATATTAAAGCAGATATTCATTACAATACCATGTAGAGACATAAGCAATATTTTGGCATCATTCTGTCCG
CTCAGTAGGCCGTGTTCCCTCTGGTAGGGCCTTTGGAGAGTACCATCTATCTAAGATGGAGGAATGCTGT
GGGAAGGGCGGGATGGAGGTGCGTTTTCTACGCTGAACCCCACACAGGAAATCTGCAGCCCACACAGCTG
CCTCTGCGCCGCCTTCCATGTGATCATCCTGGTCAATGAAGTGAATTGTCCTATTTCTGGGGTAGGGGGT
GATGGCGAATCGGATACTCAAATGTTATTTTGTCAAATCCGAATCATCTCTACGTGCTTAGGTTTACATG
ATGTCAAAACACGTGGTTCATTAAGTGATCCCGGGAAGAGGGGCAGGGCCGGTCGGCCGGTTTCTCACTT
CCCTTCCAGGCTCTACGCAGTGCGTGCAGGTCGCCCTGATCTCCTCTCCCGGGAGGGAAATGCTCGCAGC
CCTCTCCGAGTTGCCCTGATCTCCTTCTCTCCCAGGAGGGAAATGTCCCCTCTCTGGGGCCCCACAGGT
