[The description below was written by a language model from this plasmid's Addgene catalogue record.]
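Description:
Psicheck2 PTPRN2 full length 3'UTR is a dual-luciferase reporter plasmid for mammalian cells, built on the commercial psiCHECK-2 backbone (about 6.3 kb without insert). It is maintained in E. coli as a high-copy plasmid under ampicillin selection. The record gives no feature table, so the promoters, polyadenylation signals and origin of replication are not listed for this deposit. In general, psiCHECK-2 carries a Renilla luciferase reporter cassette with a cloning site immediately downstream of the coding sequence, plus an independently expressed firefly luciferase cassette on the same plasmid that serves as an internal normalisation control.

The insert is the full-length 3' untranslated region of human PTPRN2 (also known as IA-2beta), roughly 1.65 kb, cloned between XhoI and NotI sites that both remain intact. Although the catalogue lists Renilla luciferase as an N-terminal "tag", the arrangement is best understood as a transcriptional fusion. The UTR sits downstream of the Renilla open reading frame and becomes part of its mRNA, so any post-transcriptional regulation acting on the PTPRN2 3'UTR changes Renilla output relative to firefly. The depositor notes that the UTR contains a single base-pair mutation that leaves the miR-335 complementary motif unaltered.

That comment, together with the associated study of endogenous human microRNAs that suppress breast cancer metastasis, indicates that the construct is meant for testing whether microRNAs, particularly miR-335, repress PTPRN2 through its 3'UTR. This is typically read out as the Renilla-to-firefly ratio after transfection.
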