Addgene plasmid #26994: Psicheck2 PTPRN2 full length 3'UTR
Depositing lab: Joan Massague. Depositing organization: Memorial Sloan-Kettering Cancer Center. Publication: Endogenous human microRNAs that suppress breast cancer metastasis. Tavazoie SF, Alarcon C, Oskarsson T, Padua D, Wang Q, Bos PD, Gerald WL, Massague J. Nature. 2008 Jan 10. 451(7175):147-52. 10.1038/nature06487 PubMed 18185580.
Backbone
  Vector backbone: psiCHECK-2
  Backbone manufacturer: Promega
  Backbone size w/o insert (bp): 6300
  Vector type: Mammalian Expression, Luciferase
Growth in bacteria
  Bacterial resistance: Ampicillin, 100 μg/mL
  Growth temperature: 37°C
  Growth strain: DH5alpha
  Copy number: High Copy
Gene/Insert
  Gene/Insert name: PTPRN2 Full length 3' UTR (alt name: PTPRN2)
  Species: H. sapiens (human)
  Insert size (bp): 1650
  Entrez Gene: PTPRN2 (a.k.a. IA-2beta, IAR, ICAAR, PTPRP, R-PTP-N2)
  Tag / fusion protein: Renilla Luciferase (N terminal on insert)
  Cloning method: Restriction Enzyme; 5′ cloning site XhoI (not destroyed); 3′ cloning site NotI (not destroyed)
  Sequencing primers: 5′ Rluc-F; 3′ psiCHECK2-R (CGAGGTCCGAAGACTCATTT)
Terms and licenses: Academic/Nonprofit Terms; Industry Terms: Not Available to Industry
Depositor comments: A single base pair mutation is present in the UTR insert that does not alter the miR-335 complementary motif.
How to cite: Psicheck2 PTPRN2 full length 3'UTR was a gift from Joan Massague (Addgene plasmid # 26994 ; http://n2t.net/addgene:26994 ; RRID:Addgene_26994)
